>Addgene plasmid #80594 | TR-5'UTR-HP-GFP | depositor full sequence | sequence record 152065 | TR-5'UTR-HP-GFP sequence 5957 bps
TTCGAGCAGACATGATAAGATACATTGATGAGTTTGGACAAACCACAACTAGAATGCAGTGAAAAAAATG
CTTTATTTGTGAAATTTGTGATGCTATTGCTTTATTTGTAACCATTATAAGCTGCAATAAACAAGTTAAC
AACAACAATTGCATTCATTTTATGTTTCAGGTTCAGGGGGAGATGTGGGAGGTTTTTTAAAGCAAGTAAA
ACCTCTACAAATGTGGTAAAATCGATAAGGATCTAGGAACCCCTAGTGATGGAGTTGGCCACTCCCTCTC
TGCGCGCTCGCTCGCTCACTGAGGCCGCCCGGGCAAAGCCCGGGCGTCGGGCGACCTTTGGTCGCCCGGC
CTCAGTGAGCGAGCGAGCGCGCAGAGAGGGAGTGGCCAACCCCCCCCCCCCCCCCCCTGCAGCCTGGCGT
AATAGCGAAGAGGCCCGCACCGATCGCCCTTCCCAACAGTTGCGTAGCCTGAATGGCGAATGGCGCG
[124 nt withheld, positions 488-611]
C
[91 nt withheld, positions 613-703]
A
[49 nt withheld, positions 705-753]
CCTTTGACGTTGGAGTCCACGTTCTTT
[37 nt withheld, positions 781-817]
ACCCTATCTCGGTCTATTCTTTTGATTTATAAGGGATTTTGCCGATTTCGGCCTATTGGTTAAAAAATGA
GCTGATTTAACAAAAATTTAACGCGAATTTTAACAAAATATTAACGTTTACAATTTCCTGATGCGCTATT
TTCTCCTTACGCATCTGTGCGGTATTTCACACCGCATATGGTGCACTCTCAGTACAATCTGCTCTGATGC
CGCATAGTTAAGCCAGCCCCGACACCCGCCAACACCCGCTGACGCGCCCTGACGGGCTTGTCTGCTCCCG
GCATCCGCTTACAGACAAGCTGTGACCGTCTCCGGGAGCTGCATGTGTCAGAGGTTTTCACCGTCATCAC
CGAAACGCGCGAGACGAAAGGGCCTCGTGATACGCCTATTTTTATAGGTTAATGTCATGATAATAATGGT
TTCTTAGACGTCAGGTGGCACTTTTCGGGGAAATGTGCGCGGAACCCCTATTTGTTTATTTTTCTAAATA
CTTTCAAATATGTATCCGCTCATGAGACAATAACCCTGATAAATGCTTCAATAATATTGAAAAAGGAAGA
GTATGAGTATTCAACATTTCCGTGTCGCCCTTATTCCCTTTTTTGCGGCATTTTGCCTTCCTGTTTTTGC
TCACCCAGAAACGCTGGTGAAAGTAAAAGATGCTGAAGATCAGTTGGGTGCACGAGTGGGTTACATCGAA
CTGGATCTCAACAGCGGTAAGATCCTTGAGAGTTTTCGCCCCGAAGAACGTTTTCCAATGATGAGCACTT
TTAAAGTTCTGCTATGTGGCGCGGTATTATCCCGTATTGACGCCGGGCAAGAGCAACTCGGTCGCCGCAT
ACACTATTCTCAGAATGACTTGGTTGAGTACTCACCAGTCACAGAAAAGCATCTTACGGATGGCATGACA
GTAAGAGAATTATGCAGTGCTGCCATAACCATGAGTGATAACACTGCGGCCAACTTACTTCTGACAACGA
TCGGAGGACCGAAGGAGCTAACCGCTTTTTTGCACAACATGGGGGATCATGTAACTCGCCTTGATCGTTG
GGAACCGGAGCTGAATGAAGCCATACCAAACGACGAGCGTGACACCACGATGCCTGTAGCAATGGCAACA
ACGTTGCGCAAACTATTAACTGGCGAACTACTTACTCTAGCTTCCCGGCAACAATTAATAGACTGGATGG
AGGCGGATAAAGTTGCAGGACCACTTCTGCGCTCGGCCCTTCCGGCTGGCTGGTTTATTGCGGATAAATC
TGGAGCCGGTGAGCGTGGGTCTCGCGGTATCATTGCAGCACTGGGGCCAGATGGTAAGCCCTCCCGTATC
GTAGTTATCTACACGACGGGGAGTCAGGCAACTATGGATGAACGAAATAGACAGATCGCTGAGATAGGTG
CCTCACTGATTAAGCATTGGTAACTGTCAGACCAAGTTTACTCATATATACTTTAGATTGATTTAAAACT
TCATTTTTAATTTAAAAGGATCTAGGTGAAGATCCTTTTTGATAATCTCATGACCAAAATCCCTTAACGT
GAGTTTTCGTTCCACTGAGCGTCAGACCCCGTAGAAAAGATCAAAGGATCTTCTTGAGATCCTTTTTTTC
TGCGCGTAATCTGCTGCTTGCAAACAAAAAAACCACCGCTACCAGCGGTGGTTTGTTTGCCGGATCAAGA
GCTACCAACTCTTTTTCCGAAGGTAACTGGCTTCAGCAGAGCGCAGATACCAAATACTGTCCTTCTAGTG
TAGCCGTAGTTAGGCCACCACTTCAAGAACTCTGTAGCACCGCCTACATACCTCGCTCTGCTAATCCTGT
TACCAGTGGCTGCTGCCAGTGGCGATAAGTCGTGTCTTACCGGGTTGGACTCAAGACGATAGTTACCGGA
TAAGGCGCAGCGGTCGGGCTGAACGGGGGGTTCGTGCACACAGCCCAGCTTGGAGCGAACGACCTACACC
GAACTGAGATACCTACAGCGTGAGCATTGAGAAAGCGCCACGCTTCCCGAAGGGAGAAAGGCGGACAGGT
ATCCGGTAAGCGGCAGGGTCGGAACAGGAGAGCGCACGAGGGAGCTTCCAGGGGGAAACGCCTGGTATCT
TTATAGTCCTGTCGGGTTTCGCCACCTCTGACTTGAGCGTCGATTTTTGTGATGCTCGTCAGGGGGGCGG
AGCCTATGGAAAAACGCCAGCAACGCGGCCTTTTTACGGTTCCTGGCCTTTTGCTGGCCTTTTGCTCACA
TGTTCTTTCCTGCGTTATCCCCTGATTCTGTGGATAACCGTATTACCGCCTTTGAGTGAGCTGATACCGC
TGGGGGGGGGGGGGGGGGTTGGCCACTCCCTCTCTGCGCGCTCGCTCGCTCACTGAGGCCGGGCGACCAA
AGGTCGCCCGACGCCCGGGCTTTGCCCGGGCGGCCTCAGTGAGCGAGCGAGCGCGCAGAGAGGGAGTGGC
CAACTCCATCACTAGGGGTTCCTAGATCTTCAATATTGGCCATTAGCCATATTATTCATTGGTTATATAG
CATAAATCAATATTGGATATTGGCCATTGCATACGTTGTATCTATATCATAATATGTACATTTATATTGG
CTCATGTCCAATATGACCGCCATGTTGGCATTGATTATTGACTAGTTATTAATAGTAATCAATTACGGGG
TCATTAGTTCATAGCCCATATATGGAGTTCCGCGTTACATAACTTACGGTAAATGGCCCGCCTGGCTGAC
CGCCCAACGACCCCCGCCCATTGACGTCAATAATGACGTATGTTCCCATAGTAACGCCAATAGGGACTTT
CCATTGACGTCAATGGGTGGAGTATTTACGGTAAACTGCCCACTTGGCAGTACATCAAGTGTATCATATG
CCAAGTCCGCCCCCTATTGACGTCAATGACGGTAAATGGCCCGCCTGGCATTATGCCCAGTACATGACCT
TACGGGACTTTCCTACTTGGCAGTACATCTACGTATTAGTCATCGCTATTACCATGGTCGAGGTGAGCCC
CACGTTCTGCTTCACTCTCCCCATCTCCCCCCCCTCCCCACCCCCAATTTTGTATTTATTTATTTTTTAA
TTATTTTGTGCAGCGATGGGGGCGGGGGGGGGGGGGGGGCGCGCGCCAGGCGGGGCGGGGCGGGGCGAGG
GGCGGGGCGGGGCGAGGCGGAGAGGTGCGGCGGCAGCCAATCAGAGCGGCGCGCTCCGAAAGTTTCCTTT
TATGGCGAGGCGGCGGCGGCGGCGGCCCTATAAAAAGCGAAGCGCGCGGCGGGCGGGAGTCGCTGCGACG
CTGCCTTCGCCCCGTGCCCCGCTCCGCCGCCGCCTCGCGCCGCCCGCCCCGGCTCTGACTGACCGCGTTA
CTCCCACAGGTGAGCGGGCGGGACGGCCCTTCTCCTCCGGGCTGTAATTAGCGCTTGGTTTAATGACGGC
TTGTTTCTTTTCTGTGGCTGCGTGAAAGCCTTGAGGGGCTCCGGGAGGGCCCTTTGTGCGGGGGGGAGCG
GCTCGGGGGGTGCGTGCGTGTGTGTGTGCGTGGGGAGCGCCGCGTGCGGCCCGCGCTGCCCGGCGGCTGT
GAGCGCTGCGGGCGCGGCGCGGGGCTTTGTGCGCTCCGCAGTGTGCGCGAGGGGAGCGCGGCCGGGGGCG
GTGCCCCGCGGTGCGGGGGGGGCTGCGAGGGGAACAAAGGCTGCGTGCGGGGTGTGTGCGTGGGGGGGTG
AGCAGGGGGTATGGGCGCGGCGGTCGGGCTGTAACCCCCCCCTGCACCCCCCTCCCCGAGTTGCTGAGCA
CGGCCCGGCTTCGGGTGCGGGGCTCCGTACGGGGCGTGGCGCGGGGCTCGCCGTGCCGGGCGGGGGGTGG
CGGCAGGTGGGGGTGCCGGGCGGGGCGGGGCCGCCTCGGGCCGGGGAGGGCTCGGGGGAGGGGCGCGGCG
GCCCCCGGAGCGCCGGCGGCTGTCGAGGCGCGGCGAGCCGCAGCCATTGCCTTTTATGGTAATCGTGCGA
GAGGGCGCAGGGACTTACTTTGTCCCAAATCTGTGCGGAGCCGAAATCTGGGAGGCGCCGCCGCACCCCC
TCTAGCGGGCGCGGGGCGAAGCGGTGCGGCGCCGGCAGGAAGGAAATGGGCGGGGAGGGCCTTCGTGCGT
CGCCGCGCCGCCGTCCCCTTCTCCCTCTCCAGCCTCGGGGCTGTCCGCGGGGGGACGGCTGCCTTCGGGG
GGGACGGGGCAGGGCGGGGTTCGGCTTCTGGCGTGTGACCGGCGGCTCTAGACGGGCTGTAATTAGCTGA
GCAAGAGGTAAGGGTTTAAGGGATGGTTGGTTGGTGGGGTATTAATGTTTAATTACCTGGAGCACCTGCC
TGAAATCACTTTTTAGTTCACTGCCGTATAGGCAGCTAAGAAATTTCAGGTTGGACCGGTCGCCACCATG
GTGAGCAAGGGCGAGGAGCTGTTCACCGGGGTGGTGCCCATCCTGGTCGAGCTGGACGGCGACGTAAACG
GCCACAAGTTCAGCGTGTCCGGCGAGGGCGAGGGCGATGCCACCTACGGCAAGCTGACCCTGAAGTTCAT
CTGCACCACCGGCAAGCTGCCCGTGCCCTGGCCCACCCTCGTGACCACCCTGACCTACGGCGTGCAGTGC
TTCAGCCGCTACCCCGACCACATGAAGCAGCACGACTTCTTCAAGTCCGCCATGCCCGAAGGCTACGTCC
AGGAGCGCACCATCTTCTTCAAGGACGACGGCAACTACAAGACCCGCGCCGAGGTGAAGTTCGAGGGCGA
CACCCTGGTGAACCGCATCGAGCTGAAGGGCATCGACTTCAAGGAGGACGGCAACATCCTGGGGCACAAG
CTGGAGTACAACTACAACAGCCACAACGTCTATATCATGGCCGACAAGCAGAAGAACGGCATCAAGGTGA
ACTTCAAGATCCGCCACAACATCGAGGACGGCAGCGTGCAGCTCGCCGACCACTACCAGCAGAACACCCC
CATCGGCGACGGCCCCGTGCTGCTGCCCGACAACCACTACCTGAGCACCCAGTCCGCCCTGAGCAAAGAC
CCCAACGAGAAGCGCGATCACATGGTCCTGCTGGAGTTCGTGACCGCCGCCGGGATCACTCTCGGCATGG
ACGAGCTGTACAAGTAACTCGAGCGGCCGC
Features (pLannotate 1.2.2; 18 found; start..end, strand, type, name):
     16..137     -  polyA_signal   SV40 poly(A) signal: SV40 polyadenylation signal
    160..228     -  CDS            large T antigen (fragment): large T antigen from SV40 (simian virus 40)
    280..390     -  repeat_region  AAV2 ITR (fragment): inverted terminal repeat of adeno-associated virus serotype 2 inverted
    414..480     +  CDS            lacZα (fragment): LacZα fragment of β-galactosidase; lacZ fragment
    488..943     +  rep_origin     f1 ori (sequence partly withheld): f1 bacteriophage origin of replication; arrow indicates direction of (+) strand synthesis
    944..1043    -  misc_feature   bom (fragment): basis of mobility region from pBR322
   1145..1180    -  CDS            rop (fragment): Rop protein, which maintains plasmids at low copy number; rop
   1316..1379    +  promoter       AmpR promoter: bla
   1380..2240    +  CDS            AmpR: β-lactamase; bla; confers resistance to ampicillin, carbenicillin, and related antibiotics
   2411..2999    +  rep_origin     ori: high-copy-number ColE1/pMB1/pBR322/pUC origin of replication
   3145..3255    +  repeat_region  AAV2 ITR (fragment): inverted terminal repeat of adeno-associated virus serotype 2 inverted
   3436..3813    +  enhancer       CMV enhancer: human cytomegalovirus immediate early enhancer
   3815..4092    +  promoter       chicken β-actin promoter: No description available
   4093..5069    +  intron         chimeric intron: chimera between introns from chicken β-actin and rabbit β-globin
   5070..5171    +  intron         hybrid intron (fragment): hybrid between chicken β-actin (CBA) and minute virus of mice (MMV) introns (Gray et al., 2011)
   5172..5199    +  ncRNA          CRISPR-DR4: Accession: RF01317 - CRISPR RNA direct repeat element
   5203..5220    -  CDS            CCR5TC (fragment): zinc-finger domain from the CCR5-224 (+) zinc-finger nuclease that recognizes the left half-site target sequence in the human CCR5 gene (Perez et al., 2008; Gross et al., 2013)
   5225..5944    +  CDS            EGFP: the original enhanced GFP (Yang et al., 1996) mammalian codon-optimized
