[The description below was written by a language model from this plasmid's Addgene catalogue record and pLannotate feature annotations shown in this document.]
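Description:
TR-5'UTR-HP-GFP is a 5,957 bp AAV transfer plasmid for mammalian expression, built on an AAV ITR backbone so that the expression cassette can be packaged into recombinant adeno-associated virus. In bacteria it is maintained by a high-copy ColE1/pUC-type origin and selected with ampicillin through the β-lactamase gene. An f1 phage origin and short remnants of lacZα, bom and rop are also present in the backbone. Two AAV2 inverted terminal repeats, both annotated as partial, flank the payload and provide the cis signals for genome replication and encapsidation.

Between the ITRs, GFP (annotated as EGFP, 720 bp, cloned between XbaI and NotI sites) is driven by the CBA promoter, annotated here as the CMV immediate-early enhancer, the chicken β-actin promoter and a chimeric chicken β-actin/rabbit β-globin intron. An SV40 polyadenylation signal follows the coding sequence across the plasmid's numbering origin. The defining feature is a roughly 30-nt hairpin inserted in the 5'UTR immediately upstream of the GFP start. The annotation software recognises it as a CRISPR direct repeat element, consistent with its role as the recognition and cleavage substrate of the CRISPR endoribonuclease Csy4. When Csy4 is co-expressed, binding and cleavage at this hairpin should separate the capped 5' end from the coding region, giving a way to control reporter output after transcription. The short zinc-finger and SV40 large T antigen hits are small fragments and probably annotation artefacts rather than functional parts.

The construct serves as a fluorescent reporter for studying Csy4-mediated regulation of mRNA stability and translation, delivered either by transfection or as packaged AAV.
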