Addgene plasmid #80594: TR-5'UTR-HP-GFP
Purpose: Expresses GFP from the CBA promoter. Includes a Csy4 target hairpin in the 5'UTR for Csy4-mediated regulation. Cloned into an Adeno-Associated Virus backbone for packaging into AAV.
Depositing lab: Aravind Asokan. Depositing organization: University of North Carolina at Chapel Hill. Publication: Controlling mRNA stability and translation with the CRISPR endoribonuclease Csy4. Borchardt EK, Vandoros LA, Huang M, Lackey PE, Marzluff WF, Asokan A. RNA. 2015 Nov;21(11):1921-30. doi: 10.1261/rna.051227.115. Epub 2015 Sep 9. PubMed 26354771.
Backbone
  Vector backbone: AAV ITR backbone
  Backbone size w/o insert (bp): 5237
  Total vector size (bp): 5957
  Vector type: Mammalian Expression, AAV
Growth in bacteria
  Bacterial resistance: Ampicillin, 100 μg/mL
  Growth temperature: 37°C
  Growth strain: NEB Stable
  Copy number: Unknown
Gene/Insert
  Gene/Insert name: GFP
  Insert size (bp): 720
  Mutation: Inserted 30 nt hairpin which is targeted by Csy4 in the 5'UTR
  Promoter: CBA
  Cloning method: Restriction Enzyme; 5′ cloning site XbaI (not destroyed); 3′ cloning site NotI (not destroyed)
  Sequencing primers: 5′ caaatctgtgcggagccgaaatctgggagg
Terms and licenses: Academic/Nonprofit Terms; Industry Terms: Not Available to Industry
How to cite: TR-5'UTR-HP-GFP was a gift from Aravind Asokan (Addgene plasmid # 80594 ; http://n2t.net/addgene:80594 ; RRID:Addgene_80594)
