>Addgene plasmid #80594 | TR-5'UTR-HP-GFP | addgene partial sequence | sequence record 161527 | pCAGGS5 5'-ggttcggcttctggcgtgtgacc-3'
GTAATTAGCTGAGCAAGAGGTAAGGGTTTAAGGGATGGTTGGTTGGTGGGGTATTAATGTTTAATTACCT
GGAGCACCTGCCTGAAATCACTTTTTAGTTCACTGCCGTATAGGCAGCTAAGAAATTTCAGGTTGGACCG
GTCGCCACCATGGTGAGCAAGGGCGAGGAGCTGTTCACCGGGGTGGTGCCCATCCTGGTCGAGCTGGACG
GCGACGTAAACGGCCACAAGTTCAGCGTGTCCGGCGAGGGCGAGGGCGATGCCACCTACGGCAAGCTGAC
CCTGAAGTTCATCTGCACCACCGGCAAGCTGCCCGTGCCCTGGCCCACCCTCGTGACCACCCTGACCTAC
GGCGTGCAGTGCTTCAGCCGCTACCCCGACCACATGAAGCAGCACGACTTCTTCAAGTCCGCCATGCCCG
AAGGCTACGTCCAGGAGCGCACCATCTTCTTCAAGGACGACGGCAACTACAAGACCCGCGCCGAGGTGAA
GTTCGAGGGCGACACCCTGGTGAACCGCATCGAGCTGAAGGGCATCGACTTCAAGGAGGACGGCAACATC
CTGGGGCACAAGCTGGAGTACAACTACAACAGCCACAACGTCTATATCATGGCCGACAAGCAGAAGAACG
GCATCAAGGTGAACTTCAAGATCCGCCACAACATCGAGGACGGCAGCGTGCAGCTCGCCGACCACTACCA
GCAGAACACCCCCATCGGCGACGGCCCCGTGCTGCTGCCCGACAACCACTACCTGAGCACCCAGTCCGCC
CTGAGCAAAGACCCCAACGAGAAGCGCGATCACATGGTCCTGCTGGAGTTCGTGACCGCCGCCGGGATCA
CTCTCGGCATGGACGAGCTGTACAAGTAACTCGAGCGGCCGCTTCGAGCAGACATGATAAGATACATTGA
TGAGTTTGGACAAACCACAACTAGAATGCAGTGAAAAAAATGCTTTATTTGTGAAATTTGTGATGCTATT
GCTTTATTTGTAACCATTATAAGCTGCAATAAACAA
