>Addgene plasmid #80594 | TR-5'UTR-HP-GFP | addgene partial sequence | sequence record 161528 | EBV-rev 5'-GTGGTTTGTCCAAACTCATC-3'
CTCCAGCAGGACCATGTGATCGCGCTTCTCGTTGGGGTCTTTGCTCAGGGCGGACTGGGTGCTCAGGTAG
TGGTTGTCGGGCAGCAGCACGGGGCCGTCGCCGATGGGGGTGTTCTGCTGGTAGTGGTCGGCGAGCTGCA
CGCTGCCGTCCTCGATGTTGTGGCGGATCTTGAAGTTCACCTTGATGCCGTTCTTCTGCTTGTCGGCCAT
GATATAGACGTTGTGGCTGTTGTAGTTGTACTCCAGCTTGTGCCCCAGGATGTTGCCGTCCTCCTTGAAG
TCGATGCCCTTCAGCTCGATGCGGTTCACCAGGGTGTCGCCCTCGAACTTCACCTCGGCGCGGGTCTTGT
AGTTGCCGTCGTCCTTGAAGAAGATGGTGCGCTCCTGGACGTAGCCTTCGGGCATGGCGGACTTGAAGAA
GTCGTGCTGCTTCATGTGGTCGGGGTAGCGGCTGAAGCACTGCACGCCGTAGGTCAGGGTGGTCACGAGG
GTGGGCCAGGGCACGGGCAGCTTGCCGGTGGTGCAGATGAACTTCAGGGTCAGCTTGCCGTAGGTGGCAT
CGCCCTCGCCCTCGCCGGACACGCTGAACTTGTGGCCGTTTACGTCGCCGTCCAGCTCGACCAGGATGGG
CACCACCCCGGTGAACAGCTCCTCGCCCTTGCTCACCATGGTGGCGACCGGTCCAACCTGAAATTTCTTA
GCTGCCTATACGGCAGTGAACTAAAAAGTGATTTCAGGCAGGTGCTCCAGGTAATTAAACATTAATACCC
CACCAACCAACCATCCCTTAAACCCTTACCTCTTGCTCA
